Addgene plasmid #90281: pMST636_BB3_L_AD_hyg_KanOri_pyrG5
Purpose: (Empty Backbone) BB3 recipient for homologous integration in pyrG locus with linker AD
Depositing lab: Michael Sauer. Depositing organization: Universitaet fur Bodenkultur Wien (BOKU-WIEN). Publication: An efficient tool for metabolic pathway construction and gene integration for Aspergillus niger. Sarkari P, Marx H, Blumhoff ML, Mattanovich D, Sauer M, Steiger MG. Bioresour Technol. 2017 May 4. pii: S0960-8524(17)30643-0. doi: 10.1016/j.biortech.2017.05.004. PubMed 28533066.
Backbone
  Vector backbone: BB3_L_AD_hyg_KanOri_pyrG5
  Backbone size (bp): 5351
  Vector type: Bacterial Expression
  Selectable markers: Hygromycin
Growth in bacteria
  Bacterial resistance: Kanamycin, 50 μg/mL
  Growth temperature: 37°C
  Growth strain: DH5alpha
  Copy number: Unknown
Gene/Insert
  Cloning method: Unknown
Terms and licenses: Academic/Nonprofit Terms; Industry Terms: Not Available to Industry
How to cite: pMST636_BB3_L_AD_hyg_KanOri_pyrG5 was a gift from Michael Sauer (Addgene plasmid # 90281 ; http://n2t.net/addgene:90281 ; RRID:Addgene_90281)
