[The description below was written by a language model from this plasmid's Addgene catalogue record and pLannotate feature annotations shown in this document.]
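Description:
pMST636_BB3_L_AD_hyg_KanOri_pyrG5 is an empty recipient backbone of 5,351 bp, catalogued as a "BB3" vector for homologous integration at the pyrG locus, and comes from a modular toolkit for metabolic pathway construction and gene integration in Aspergillus niger. Although the catalogue lists it as a bacterial expression vector, it functions as a shuttle and integration plasmid: it is assembled and propagated in E. coli, then used to deliver assembled cassettes into the fungal genome. The "L_AD" part of the name refers to the A and D linkers that define which upstream parts can be received. The record does not state the cloning method, and neither the linker sites nor the pyrG homology region implied by "pyrG5" is annotated in the feature table.

Propagation in E. coli relies on a high-copy ColE1/pUC-type origin and a kanamycin resistance gene (aph(3')-Ia) driven by the cat promoter. This gene is insulated by the bidirectional tonB terminator upstream and the T7 early terminator downstream, and a fragment of the T3 early terminator lies on the far side of the origin. A very short lacZα remnant next to it probably marks the edge of the cloning region, though no intact blue/white screening cassette is annotated. The fungal selectable marker is hph, the E. coli hygromycin B phosphotransferase, which confers hygromycin resistance on transformants. The promoter and terminator controlling hph are not identified, and substantial stretches flanking it, as well as the remainder of the plasmid, are unannotated. No insert is present, so users would supply their own expression units for targeted integration at pyrG.
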