Features (pLannotate 1.2.2; 8 found; start..end, strand, type, name):
    821..1843    +  CDS            hph: KHYB_ECOLX - Experimental evidence at protein level: Swiss-Prot protein existence level 1. The aminoglycoside phosphotransferases achieve inactivation of their antibiotic substrates by phosphorylation. Only phosphorylates hygromycin and closely related compounds such as demethyl analogs and destomycin. From Escherichia coli.
   2573..2604    +  terminator     tonB terminator: bidirectional E. coli tonB-P14 transcription terminator
   2605..2707    +  promoter       cat promoter: promoter of the E. coli cat gene encoding chloramphenicol acetyltransferase
   2708..3523    +  CDS            KanR: aminoglycoside phosphotransferase; aph(3')-Ia; confers resistance to kanamycin in bacteria or G418 (Geneticin®) in eukaryotes
   3547..3574    +  terminator     T7Te terminator: phage T7 early transcription terminator
   3586..4173    -  rep_origin     ori: high-copy-number ColE1/pMB1/pBR322/pUC origin of replication
   4195..4214    -  terminator     T3Te terminator (fragment): phage T3 early transcription terminator
   4213..4230    -  CDS            lacZα (fragment): LacZα fragment of β-galactosidase; lacZ fragment
>Addgene plasmid #90281 | pMST636_BB3_L_AD_hyg_KanOri_pyrG5 | addgene full sequence | sequence record 181705 | Addgene NGS Result
GGAGCGCAAAAAACCCCGCCCCTGACAGGGCGGGGTTTTTTCGCGATCGGAGACCGGATCCCTCGAGGGT
CTCCAGCTCATGAATAACGGTGAGACTAGCGGCCGGTCCCCTTATCCCAGCTGTTCCACGTTGGCCTGCC
CCTCAGTTAGCGCTCAACTCAATGCCCCTCACTGGCGAGGCGAGGGCAAGGATGGAGGGGCAGCATCGCC
TGAGTTGGAGCAAAGCGGCCGCCATGGGAGCAGCGAACCAACGGAGGGATGCCGTGCTTTGTCGTGGCTG
CTGTGGCCAATCCGGGCCCTTGGTTGGCTCACAGAGCGTTGCTGTGAGTCCATGAGCTATTATTGCTAGG
TACAGTATAGAGAGAGGAGAGAGAGAGAGAGAGAGAGAGGGGAAAAAAGGTGAGGTTGAAGTGAGAAAAA
AAAAAAAAAAAATCCAACCACTGACGGCTGCCGGCTCTGCCACCCCCCTCCCTCCACCCCAGACCACCTG
CACACTCAGCGCGCAGCATCACCTAATCTTGGCTCGCCTTCCCGCAGCTCAGGTTGTTTTTTTTTTCTCT
CTCCCTCGTCGAAGCCGCCCTTGTTCCCTTATTTATTTCCCTCTCCATCCTTGTCTGCCTTTGGTCCATC
TGCCCCTTTGTCTGCATCTCTTTTGCACGCATCGCCTTATCGTCGTCTCTTTTTTCACTCACGGGAGCTT
GACGATGACCTGACTCGTGAGCCTCACCTGCTGATTTCTCTCCCCCCCTCCCGACCGGCTTGACTTTTGT
TTCTCCTCCAGTACCTTATCGCGAAGCCGGAAGAACCTCTTAACCTCTAGATGAAAAAGCCTGAACTCAC
CGCGACGTCTGTCGAGAAGTTCCTGATCGAAAAGTTCGACAGCGTCTCCGACCTGATGCAGCTCTCGGAG
GGCGAAGAATCTCGTGCTTTCAGCTTCGATGTAGGAGGGCGTGGATATGTCCTGCGGGTAAATAGCTGCG
CCGATGGTTTCTACAAAGATCGTTATGTTTATCGGCACTTTGCATCGGCCGCGCTCCCGATTCCGGAAGT
GCTTGACATTGGGGAATTCAGCGAGAGCCTGACCTATTGCATCTCCCGCCGTGCACAGGGTGTCACGTTG
CAAGACCTGCCTGAAACCGAACTGCCCGCTGTTCTGCAGCCGGTCGCGGAGGCCATGGATGCGATCGCTG
CGGCCGATCTCAGCCAGACGAGCGGGTTCGGCCCATTCGGACCGCAAGGAATCGGTCAATACACTACATG
GCGTGATTTCATATGCGCGATTGCTGATCCCCATGTGTATCACTGGCAAACTGTGATGGACGACACCGTC
AGTGCGTCCGTCGCGCAGGCTCTCGATGAGCTGATGCTTTGGGCCGAGGACTGCCCCGAAGTCCGGCACC
TCGTGCACGCGGATTTCGGCTCCAACAATGTCCTGACGGACAATGGCCGCATAACAGCGGTCATTGACTG
GAGCGAGGCGATGTTCGGGGATTCCCAATACGAGGTCGCCAACATCTTCTTCTGGAGGCCGTGGTTGGCT
TGTATGGAGCAGCAGACGCGCTACTTCGAGCGGAGGCACCCGGAGCTTGCAGGATCGCCGCGGCTCCGGG
CGTATATGCTCCGCATTGGTCTTGACCAACTCTATCAGAGCTTGGTTGACGGCAATTTCGATGATGCAGC
TTGGGCGCAGGGTCGATGCGACGCAATCGTCCGATCCGGAGCCGGGACTGTCGGGCGTACACAAATCGCC
CGCAGAAGCGCGGCCGTCTGGACCGATGGCTGTGTAGAAGTACTCGCCGATAGTGGAAACCGACGCCCCA
GCACTCGTCCGAGGGCAAAGGAATAGATGCATGGCTTTCGTGACCGGGCTTCAAACAATGATGTGCGATG
GTGTGGTTCCCGGTTGGCGGAGTCTTTGTCTACTTTGGTTGTCTGTCGCAGGTCGGTAGACCGCAAATGA
GCAACTGATGGATTGTTGCCAGCGATACTATAATTCACATGGATGGTCTTTGTCGATCAGTAGCTAGTGA
GAGAGAGAGAACATCTATCCACAATGTCGAGTGTCTATTAGACATACTCCGAGAATAAAGTCAACTGTGT
CTGTGATCTAAAGATCGATTCGGCAGTCGAGTAGCGTATAACAACTCCGAGTACCAGCGAAAGCACGTCG
TGACAGGAGCAGGGCTTTGCCAACTGCGCAACCTTGCTTGAATGAGGATACACGGGGTGCAACATGGCTG
TACTGATCCATCGCAACCAAAATTTCTGTTTATAGATCAAGCTGGTAGATTCCAATTACTCCACCTCTTG
CGCTTCTCCATGACATGTAAGTGCACGTGGAAACCATACCCAAATTGCCTACAGCTGCGGAGCATGAGCC
TATGGCGATCAGTCTGGTCATGTTAACCAGCCTGTGCTCTGACGTTAATGCAGAATAGCTTCGCGTGATC
TTACGGCATTATACGTATGATCGGTCCACGATCAGCTAGATTATCTAGTCAGCTTGATGTCATAGCTGTT
TCCTGAGGCTCAATACTGACCATTTAAATCATACCTGACCTCCATAGCAGAAAGTCAAAAGCCTCCGACC
GGAGGCTTTTGACTTGATCGGCACGTAAGAGGTTCCAACTTTCACCATAATGAAATAAGATCACTACCGG
GCGTATTTTTTGAGTTATCGAGATTTTCAGGAGCTAAGGAAGCTAAAATGAGCCATATTCAACGGGAAAC
GTCTTGCTTGAAGCCGCGATTAAATTCCAACATGGATGCTGATTTATATGGGTATAAATGGGCTCGCGAT
AATGTCGGGCAATCAGGTGCGACAATCTATCGATTGTATGGGAAGCCCGATGCGCCAGAGTTGTTTCTGA
AACATGGCAAAGGTAGCGTTGCCAATGATGTTACAGATGAGATGGTCAGGCTAAACTGGCTGACGGAATT
TATGCCTCTTCCGACCATCAAGCATTTTATCCGTACTCCTGATGATGCATGGTTACTCACCACTGCGATC
CCAGGGAAAACAGCATTCCAGGTATTAGAAGAATATCCTGATTCAGGTGAAAATATTGTTGATGCGCTGG
CAGTGTTCCTGCGCCGGTTGCATTCGATTCCTGTTTGTAATTGTCCTTTTAACGGCGATCGCGTATTTCG
TCTCGCTCAGGCGCAATCACGAATGAATAACGGTTTGGTTGGTGCGAGTGATTTTGATGACGAGCGTAAT
GGCTGGCCTGTTGAACAAGTCTGGAAAGAAATGCATAAACTCTTGCCATTCTCACCGGATTCAGTCGTCA
CTCATGGTGATTTCTCACTTGATAACCTTATTTTTGACGAGGGGAAATTAATAGGTTGTATTGATGTTGG
ACGAGTCGGAATCGCAGACCGATACCAGGATCTTGCCATCCTATGGAACTGCCTCGGTGAGTTTTCTCCT
TCATTACAGAAACGGCTTTTTCAAAAATATGGTATTGATAATCCTGATATGAATAAATTGCAGTTTCACT
TGATGCTCGATGAGTTTTTCTAATGAGGACCTAAATGTAATCACCTGGCTCACCTTCGGGTGGGCCTTTC
TGCGTTGCTGGCGTTTTTCCATAGGCTCCGCCCCCCTGACGAGCATCACAAAAATCGATGCTCAAGTCAG
AGGTGGCGAAACCCGACAGGACTATAAAGATACCAGGCGTTTCCCCCTGGAAGCTCCCTCGTGCGCTCTC
CTGTTCCGACCCTGCCGCTTACCGGATACCTGTCCGCCTTTCTCCCTTCGGGAAGCGTGGCGCTTTCTCA
TAGCTCACGCTGTAGGTATCTCAGTTCGGTGTAGGTCGTTCGCTCCAAGCTGGGCTGTGTGCACGAACCC
CCCGTTCAGCCCGACCGCTGCGCCTTATCCGGTAACTATCGTCTTGAGTCCAACCCGGTAAGACACGACT
TATCGCCACTGGCAGCAGCCACTGGTAACAGGATTAGCAGAGCGAGGTATGTAGGCGGTGCTACAGAGTT
CTTGAAGTGGTGGCCTAACTACGGCTACACTAGAAGAACAGTATTTGGTATCTGCGCTCTGCTGAAGCCA
GTTACCTCGGAAAAAGAGTTGGTAGCTCTTGATCCGGCAAACAAACCACCGCTGGTAGCGGTGGTTTTTT
TGTTTGCAAGCAGCAGATTACGCGCAGAAAAAAAGGATCTCAAGAAGATCCTTTGATTTTCTACCGAAGA
AAGGCCCACCCGTGTAAAACGACGGCCAGTTTATCTAGTCAGCTTGATTCTAGCTGATCGTGGACCGGAA
GGTGAGCCAGTGAGTTGATTGCAGTCCAGTTACGCTGGAGTCTGAGGCTCGTCCTGAATGATATGCGGCC
CGCTGTAGGTCAATTGCGACTTGGAGGAAGGGATCCGCCAAGGATGCTCTGGATCCGCATCCGGCCGCTC
TTGCGCCCCATCAATCGCCCGACTATAAATCGAACTACTTTCGGCATCTTCTAGACTTCCTAATACCGCC
TAGTCATAGCAGATTCAAGCTGAGAACACCACAAGTAAATATCACCCATCATGCTTACCCTGACCGTCCC
TGAAAACTACGGGTATGTGCCAATTCTACAATTCCTTGCAGACAATGCCATTCTCCCCATGAAGTCTGAT
GCTAACTATCCTGCAGCTCTGTCATTGCCGTCGCTCTGGGTGCCATCCCCGTCCTGAGCTTCGTCCATGG
CGCCGTCGTGTCTCGTCTCCGCAAGGAAGCTGATTGCCCCTACCCTCACTGCTATGCGACCGTAGAGCAG
TGCAAGACCAACGTAAGCCAACCTCACACAAACAGGATTCCTCGAGCTAACATACATTCCGAACCGTGCA
GCCCAAGGCCGAGCAGTTCAACTGCGCTCAGCGCGCTCATGCCAACTTCCTTGAGAACTCCAGCCAAACT
ATGCTCTTCCTCCTGGTAGCTGGACTGAAGTACCCCCAGTTGGCGACTGGCCTCGGAAGCATCTGGGTCC
TCGGTCGCTCACTGTTCCTTTACGGATATGTGTACTCCGGCAAGCCGCGGGGTCGCGGTCGTTTGTACGG
CAGCTTCTACTTGCTTGCACAGGGAGCTCTCTGGGGCTTGACGTCTTTTGGAGTTGCGAGGGAGTTGATT
TCCTACTTCTAAGTTTGGACTGAATCCGTGGTGTGATTGAGGTGATTGGCGATGTTTGGCTATACCAGCT
ATATGTAATAATCTCTACTGTATACTACTATTCAACGCATTTTACTATGCGTGCTGCTAGGGTCGGCAAT
GACAATGGCAATCTGACTGACGTGGTCTATTTCTCCATGTGCAGCAGGGAATACGAGCTCCAATGGACCT
CGGGAGTGGCACAGTCAATGGCAAGGAAACT
